>Addgene plasmid #55422 | mCerulean3-H2B-C-10 | depositor partial sequence | sequence record 85828 | insert sequence
AGATCCGCTAGCGCTACCGGTCGCCACCATGGTGAGCAAGGGCGAGGAGCTGTTCACCGGGGTGGTGCCC
ATCCTGGTCGAGCTGGACGGCGACGTAAACGGCCACAAGTTCAGCGTGTCCGGCGAGGGCGAGGGCGATG
CCACCTACGGCAAGCTGACCCTGAAGTTCATCTGCACCACCGGCAAGCTGCCCGTGCCCTGGCCCACCCT
CGTGACCACCCTGAGCTGGGGCGTGCAGTGCTTCGCCCGCTACCCCGACCACATGAAGCAGCACGACTTC
TTCAAGTCCGCCATGCCCGAAGGCTACGTCCAGGAGCGCACCATCTTCTTCAAGGACGACGGCAACTACA
AGACCCGCGCCGAGGTGAAGTTCGAGGGCGACACCCTGGTGAACCGCATCGAGCTGAAGGGCATCGACTT
CAAGGAGGACGGCAACATCCTGGGGCACAAGCTGGAGTACAACGCCATCCACGGCAACGTCTATATCACC
GCCGACAAGCAGAAGAACGGCATCAAGGCCAACTTCGGCCTCAACTGCAACATCGAGGACGGCAGCGTGC
AGCTCGCCGACCACTACCAGCAGAACACCCCCATCGGCGACGGCCCCGTGCTGCTGCCCGACAACCACTA
CCTGAGCACCCAGTCCAAGCTGAGCAAAGACCCCAACGAGAAGCGCGATCACATGGTCCTGCTGGAGTTC
GTGACCGCCGCCGGGATCACTCTCGGCATGGACGAGCTGTACAAGTCCGGACTCAGATCTGGAGGCTCCG
GAGGCCCAGAGCCAGCGAAGTCTGCTCCCGCCCCGAAAAAGGGCTCCAAGAAGGCGGTGACTAAGGCGCA
GAAGAAAGGCGGCAAGAAGCGCAAGCGCAGCCGCAAGGAGAGCTATTCCATCTATGTGTACAAGGTTCTG
AAGCAGGTCCACCCTGACACCGGCATTTCGTCCAAGGCCATGGGCATCATGAATTCGTTTGTGAACGACA
TTTTCGAGCGCATCGCAGGTGAGGCTTCCCGCCTGGCGCATTACAACAAGCGCTCGACCATCACCTCCAG
GGAGATCCAGACGGCCGTGCGCCTGCTGCTGCCTGGGGAGTTGGCCAAGCACGCCGTGTCCGAGGGTACT
AAGGCCATCACCAAGTACACCAGCGCTAAGTAAGGATCCACCGGATCTAGATAACTGATCATAATCAGCC
ATACCACATTT
