>Addgene plasmid #55422 | mCerulean3-H2B-C-10 | addgene partial sequence | sequence record 167893 | SV40pA-R 5'-GAAATTTGTGATGCTATTGC-3'
ATAAACAAGTTAACAACAACAATTGCATTCATTTTATGTTTCAGGTTCAGGGGGAGGTGTGGGAGGTTTT
TTAAAGCAAGTAAAACCTCTACAAATGTGGTATGGCTGATTATGATCAGTTATCTAGATCCGGTGGATCC
TTACTTAGCGCTGGTGTACTTGGTGATGGCCTTAGTACCCTCGGACACGGCGTGCTTGGCCAACTCCCCA
GGCAGCAGCAGGCGCACGGCCGTCTGGATCTCCCTGGAGGTGATGGTCGAGCGCTTGTTGTAATGCGCCA
GGCGGGAAGCCTCACCTGCGATGCGCTCGAAAATGTCGTTCACAAACGAATTCATGATGCCCATGGCCTT
GGACGAAATGCCGGTGTCAGGGTGGACCTGCTTCAGAACCTTGTACACATAGATGGAATAGCTCTCCTTG
CGGCTGCGCTTGCGCTTCTTGCCGCCTTTCTTCTGCGCCTTAGTCACCGCCTTCTTGGAGCCCTTTTTCG
GGGCGGGAGCAGACTTCGCTGGCTCTGGGCCTCCGGAGCCTCCAGATCTGAGTCCGGACTTGTACAGCTC
GTCCATGCCGAGAGTGATCCCGGCGGCGGTCACGAACTCCAGCAGGACCATGTGATCGCGCTTCTCGTTG
GGGTCTTTGCTCAGCTTGGACTGGGTGCTCAGGTAGTGGTTGTCGGGCAGCAGCACGGGGCCGTCGCCGA
TGGGGGTGTTCTGCTGGTAGTGGTCGGCGAGCTGCACGCTGCCGTCCTCGATGTTGCAGTTGAGGCCGAA
GTTGGCCTTGATGCCGTTCTTCTGCTTGTCGGCGGTGATATAGACGTTGCCGTGGATGGCGTTGTACTCC
AGCTTGTGCCCCAGGATGTTGCCGTCCTCCTTGAAGTCGATGCC
