[The description below was written by a language model from this plasmid's Addgene catalogue record.]
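Description:
mCerulean3-H2B-C-10 is a mammalian expression plasmid built on the mCerulean3-C1 backbone (about 4.75 kb without the insert), a C1-style fluorescent protein fusion vector. It is maintained as a high-copy plasmid in E. coli under kanamycin selection, and it carries a neomycin resistance marker so that transfected mammalian cells can be selected with G418. No feature table is provided with the record, so the origin of replication and other backbone elements are not explicitly listed. The use of an SV40 polyA reverse sequencing primer implies an SV40 polyadenylation signal downstream of the insert.

The payload is human histone H2B (H2BC11, also known as HIST1H2BJ) expressed from the CMV promoter, which gives strong constitutive transcription in most mammalian cell lines. The cyan fluorescent protein mCerulean3 is supplied by the backbone and sits at the N terminus of the fusion, with H2B cloned downstream of it. The "10" in the name probably refers to the length of the linker between the two parts, although the record does not say so. The H2B coding sequence carries two recorded substitutions, D26G and V119I, relative to the reference. The cloning method is not stated.

Because H2B is incorporated into nucleosomes, the fusion labels chromatin and marks the nucleus in live or fixed cells. mCerulean3 is an improved Cerulean variant with enhanced brightness and reduced reversible photoswitching, with excitation at 433 nm and emission at 475 nm. The construct therefore serves as a cyan nuclear/histone localization marker for fluorescence microscopy.
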