Addgene plasmid #55422: mCerulean3-H2B-C-10
Purpose: Localization: Nucleus/Histones, Excitation: 433, Emission: 475
Depositing lab: Michael Davidson. Depositing organization: Florida State University, Tallahassee. Publication: An improved cerulean fluorescent protein with enhanced brightness and reduced reversible photoswitching. Markwardt ML, Kremers GJ, Kraft CA, Ray K, Cranfill PJ, Wilson KA, Day RN, Wachter RM, Davidson MW, Rizzo MA. PLoS One. 2011 . 6(3):e17896. 10.1371/journal.pone.0017896 PubMed 21479270.
Backbone
  Vector backbone: mCerulean3-C1
  Backbone size w/o insert (bp): 4750
  Vector type: Mammalian Expression
  Selectable markers: Neomycin (select with G418)
Growth in bacteria
  Bacterial resistance: Kanamycin, 50 μg/mL
  Growth temperature: 37°C
  Growth strain: DH5alpha
  Copy number: High Copy
Gene/Insert
  Gene/Insert name: H2B (alt names: Human Histone H2B; NM_021058.3)
  Species: H. sapiens (human)
  Mutation: D26G and V119I in H2B
  Entrez Gene: H2BC11 (a.k.a. H2B/r, H2BFR, H2BJ, HIST1H2BJ)
  Promoter: CMV
  Tag / fusion protein: mCerulean3 (N terminal on backbone)
  Cloning method: Unknown
  Sequencing primers: 5′ CMV-F; 3′ SV40pA-R
Terms and licenses: Academic/Nonprofit Terms; Industry Terms: Not Available to Industry
Depositor comments: H. sapiens (human) Histone H2B. Excitation = 433; Emission = 475
How to cite: mCerulean3-H2B-C-10 was a gift from Michael Davidson (Addgene plasmid # 55422 ; http://n2t.net/addgene:55422 ; RRID:Addgene_55422)
